Addgene plasmid #210706: MCP-eN3x9
Purpose: This plasmid express EF1a promoter driven MCP-eN3x9 transactivation module
Depositing lab: Isaac Hilton. Depositing organization: Rice University. Publication: Compact engineered human mechanosensitive transactivation modules enable potent and versatile synthetic transcriptional control. Mahata B, Cabrera A, Brenner DA, Guerra-Resendez RS, Li J, Goell J, Wang K, Guo Y, Escobar M, Parthasarathy AK, Szadowski H, Bedford G, Reed DR, Kim S, Hilton IB. Nat Methods. 2023 Oct 9. doi: 10.1038/s41592-023-02036-1. PubMed 37813990.
Backbone
  Vector backbone: lenti(AMP)
  Vector type: Mammalian Expression, Lentiviral
Growth in bacteria
  Bacterial resistance: Ampicillin, 100 μg/mL
  Growth temperature: 37°C
  Growth strain: NEB Stable
  Copy number: High Copy
Gene/Insert
  Gene/Insert name: MCP fused to transactivation domain comprising eNRF2 and 3x 9aa Transactivation domain
  Species: H. sapiens (human), Synthetic; bacteriophage MS2
  Insert size (bp): 288
  Mutation: N55K in MCP
  GenBank ID: NM_001145412.3
  Promoter: EF1a
  Tag / fusion protein: EGFP (C terminal on insert)
  Cloning method: Gibson Cloning
  Sequencing primers: 5′ aggtggaagcggaggaggagga
Terms and licenses: Academic/Nonprofit Terms; Industry Terms: Not Available to Industry
Depositor comments: Stbl3 is also a suitable growth strain.
How to cite: MCP-eN3x9 was a gift from Isaac Hilton (Addgene plasmid # 210706 ; http://n2t.net/addgene:210706 ; RRID:Addgene_210706)
