[The description below was written by a language model from this plasmid's Addgene catalogue record and pLannotate feature annotations shown in this document.]
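Description:
MCP-eN3x9 is a lentiviral transfer plasmid for mammalian expression, built on an ampicillin-resistant lentiviral backbone. It is propagated in E. coli through a high-copy ColE1/pUC-type origin with AmpR (β-lactamase) selection, and it also carries an f1 origin. The viral portion has the layout of a third-generation-style vector. A CMV enhancer/promoter drives a truncated HIV-1 5' LTR, followed by the Ψ packaging signal with a gag fragment, the Rev response element and the cPPT/CTS. Downstream of the payload are a WPRE, a second truncated LTR and a bGH polyadenylation signal. Outside the LTRs, an SV40 promoter/EM7 promoter–BleoR cassette with an SV40 poly(A) signal is annotated, which could confer bleomycin/Zeocin resistance. Because it lies beyond the 3' LTR, it would not be carried into the packaged genome.

The payload is transcribed from the human EF-1α promoter with its intron A sequences. It encodes the bacteriophage MS2 coat protein (MCP, recorded with an N55K mutation) fused to a compact synthetic transactivation module. The catalogue describes this module as an engineered NRF2 element (eNRF2) plus three copies of a 9-amino-acid transactivation domain. The feature table detects the MCP and a human NFE2L2/NRF2 fragment, but the short 9aa repeats are not individually annotated. EGFP follows at the C-terminal side as a fluorescent marker of expression; the record calls it a tag/fusion and does not annotate any linker or separating peptide. MCP binds MS2 RNA hairpins, so the protein is suited to recruitment onto MS2-tagged RNAs to activate transcription at targeted loci. The record itself states only that the plasmid expresses this transactivation module, in the context of synthetic transcriptional control.
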