Features (pLannotate 1.2.2; 35 found; start..end, strand, type, name):
     31..83      -  misc_feature   bom (fragment): basis of mobility region from pBR322
    238..617     +  enhancer       CMV enhancer: human cytomegalovirus immediate early enhancer
    618..817     +  promoter       CMV promoter: human cytomegalovirus (CMV) immediate early promoter
    835..1015    +  LTR            5' LTR (truncated): truncated 5' long terminal repeat (LTR) from HIV-1
   1062..1187    +  misc_feature   HIV-1 Ψ: packaging signal of human immunodeficiency virus type 1
   1171..1534    +  CDS            HIV-1 gag (fragment): gag protein from human immunodeficiency virus 1; gag
   1680..1913    +  misc_feature   RRE: The Rev response element (RRE) of HIV-1 allows for Rev-dependent mRNA export from the nucleus to the cytoplasm.
   2290..2390    +  CDS            Rev (fragment): human immunodeficiency virus 1 (HIV-1) Rev protein; rev; enhances nuclear export of unspliced and incompletely spliced viral mRNAs
   2440..2557    +  misc_feature   cPPT/CTS: central polypurine tract and central termination sequence of HIV-1
   2609..2675    +  CDS            small t antigen (fragment): SV40 (simian virus 40) small t antigen
   2701..2912    +  promoter       EF-1α core promoter: core promoter for human elongation factor EF-1α
   2913..3022    +  intron         EF-1α intron A (fragment): intron upstream of the start codon of human EF-1α
   3648..3851    +  intron         EF-1α intron A: truncated intron upstream of the start codon of human EF-1α
   3873..4262    +  CDS            CAPSD_BPMS2: Experimental evidence at protein level: Swiss-Prot protein existence level 1. Acts as a translational repressor of viral replicase synthesis late in infection. This latter function is the result of capsid protein interaction with an RNA hairpin which contains the replicase ribosome-binding site. From Escherichia phage MS2 (Bacteriophage MS2).
   4332..4544    +  CDS            NFE2L2 (fragment): NF2L2_HUMAN - Also known as NRF2 From Homo sapiens (Human).
   4710..5426    +  CDS            EGFP: the original enhanced GFP (Yang et al., 1996) mammalian codon-optimized
   5427..5451    +  misc_feature   MCS (fragment): pBluescript multiple cloning site
   5451..6039    +  misc_feature   WPRE: woodchuck hepatitis virus posttranscriptional regulatory element
   5976..6557    +  CDS            nef (fragment): NEF_HV1H2 - Experimental evidence at protein level: Swiss-Prot protein existence level 1. Extracellular Nef protein targets CD4(+) T-lymphocytes for apoptosis by interacting with CXCR4 surface receptors. From Human immunodeficiency virus type 1 group M subtype B (isolate HXB2) (HIV-1).
   6564..6744    +  LTR            5' LTR (truncated): truncated 5' long terminal repeat (LTR) from HIV-1
   6776..7000    +  polyA_signal   bGH poly(A) signal: bovine growth hormone polyadenylation signal
   7004..7025    +  promoter       SV40 promoter (fragment): SV40 enhancer and early promoter
   7046..7474    +  rep_origin     f1 ori (sequence partly withheld): f1 bacteriophage origin of replication; arrow indicates direction of (+) strand synthesis
   7488..7817    +  promoter       SV40 promoter: SV40 enhancer and early promoter
   7865..7912    +  promoter       EM7 promoter: synthetic bacterial promoter&nbsp
   7931..8305    +  CDS            BleoR: antibiotic-binding protein; Sh ble from Streptoalloteichus hindustanus; confers resistance to bleomycin, phleomycin, and Zeocin™
   8315..8440    +  CDS            ble (fragment): BLE_KLEPN - Experimental evidence at protein level: Swiss-Prot protein existence level 1. Binding protein with a strong affinity to the bleomycin family of antibiotics. Binds to CL990; an antimitotic-antibiotic compound. From Klebsiella pneumoniae.
   8435..8556    +  polyA_signal   SV40 poly(A) signal: SV40 polyadenylation signal
   8627..8649    -  protein_bind   lac operator (fragment): The lac repressor binds to the lac operator to inhibit transcription in E. coli. This inhibition can be relieved by adding lactose or isopropyl-β-D-thiogalactopyranoside (IPTG). lac repressor encoded by lacI
   8653..8683    -  promoter       lac promoter: promoter for the E. coli lac operon
   8698..8719    -  protein_bind   CAP binding site: CAP binding activates transcription in the presence of cAMP. E. coli catabolite activator protein
   8732..8824    -  CDS            lacI (fragment): lac repressor; lacI; The lac repressor binds to the lac operator to inhibit transcription in E. coli. This inhibition can be relieved by adding lactose or isopropyl-β-D-thiogalactopyranoside (IPTG).
   9007..9595    -  rep_origin     ori: high-copy-number ColE1/pMB1/pBR322/pUC origin of replication
   9766..10626   -  CDS            AmpR: β-lactamase; bla; confers resistance to ampicillin, carbenicillin, and related antibiotics
  10627..10731   -  promoter       AmpR promoter: bla
>Addgene plasmid #210706 | MCP-eN3x9 | addgene full sequence | sequence record 416266 | Addgene NGS Result
GTCGACGGATCGGGAGATCTCCCGATCCCCTATGGTGCACTCTCAGTACAATCTGCTCTGATGCCGCATA
GTTAAGCCAGTATCTGCTCCCTGCTTGTGTGTTGGAGGTCGCTGAGTAGTGCGCGAGCAAAATTTAAGCT
ACAACAAGGCAAGGCTTGACCGACAATTGCATGAAGAATCTGCTTAGGGTTAGGCGTTTTGCGCTGCTTC
GCGATGTACGGGCCAGATATACGCGTTGACATTGATTATTGACTAGTTATTAATAGTAATCAATTACGGG
GTCATTAGTTCATAGCCCATATATGGAGTTCCGCGTTACATAACTTACGGTAAATGGCCCGCCTGGCTGA
CCGCCCAACGACCCCCGCCCATTGACGTCAATAATGACGTATGTTCCCATAGTAACGCCAATAGGGACTT
TCCATTGACGTCAATGGGTGGAGTATTTACGGTAAACTGCCCACTTGGCAGTACATCAAGTGTATCATAT
GCCAAGTACGCCCCCTATTGACGTCAATGACGGTAAATGGCCCGCCTGGCATTATGCCCAGTACATGACC
TTATGGGACTTTCCTACTTGGCAGTACATCTACGTATTAGTCATCGCTATTACCATGGTGATGCGGTTTT
GGCAGTACATCAATGGGCGTGGATAGCGGTTTGACTCACGGGGATTTCCAAGTCTCCACCCCATTGACGT
CAATGGGAGTTTGTTTTGGCACCAAAATCAACGGGACTTTCCAAAATGTCGTAACAACTCCGCCCCATTG
ACGCAAATGGGCGGTAGGCGTGTACGGTGGGAGGTCTATATAAGCAGCGCGTTTTGCCTGTACTGGGTCT
CTCTGGTTAGACCAGATCTGAGCCTGGGAGCTCTCTGGCTAACTAGGGAACCCACTGCTTAAGCCTCAAT
AAAGCTTGCCTTGAGTGCTTCAAGTAGTGTGTGCCCGTCTGTTGTGTGACTCTGGTAACTAGAGATCCCT
CAGACCCTTTTAGTCAGTGTGGAAAATCTCTAGCAGTGGCGCCCGAACAGGGACTTGAAAGCGAAAGGGA
AACCAGAGGAGCTCTCTCGACGCAGGACTCGGCTTGCTGAAGCGCGCACGGCAAGAGGCGAGGGGCGGCG
ACTGGTGAGTACGCCAAAAATTTTGACTAGCGGAGGCTAGAAGGAGAGAGATGGGTGCGAGAGCGTCAGT
ATTAAGCGGGGGAGAATTAGATCGCGATGGGAAAAAATTCGGTTAAGGCCAGGGGGAAAGAAAAAATATA
AATTAAAACATATAGTATGGGCAAGCAGGGAGCTAGAACGATTCGCAGTTAATCCTGGCCTGTTAGAAAC
ATCAGAAGGCTGTAGACAAATACTGGGACAGCTACAACCATCCCTTCAGACAGGATCAGAAGAACTTAGA
TCATTATATAATACAGTAGCAACCCTCTATTGTGTGCATCAAAGGATAGAGATAAAAGACACCAAGGAAG
CTTTAGACAAGATAGAGGAAGAGCAAAACAAAAGTAAGACCACCGCACAGCAAGCGGCCGCTGATCTTCA
GACCTGGAGGAGGAGATATGAGGGACAATTGGAGAAGTGAATTATATAAATATAAAGTAGTAAAAATTGA
ACCATTAGGAGTAGCACCCACCAAGGCAAAGAGAAGAGTGGTGCAGAGAGAAAAAAGAGCAGTGGGAATA
GGAGCTTTGTTCCTTGGGTTCTTGGGAGCAGCAGGAAGCACTATGGGCGCAGCGTCAATGACGCTGACGG
TACAGGCCAGACAATTATTGTCTGGTATAGTGCAGCAGCAGAACAATTTGCTGAGGGCTATTGAGGCGCA
ACAGCATCTGTTGCAACTCACAGTCTGGGGCATCAAGCAGCTCCAGGCAAGAATCCTGGCTGTGGAAAGA
TACCTAAAGGATCAACAGCTCCTGGGGATTTGGGGTTGCTCTGGAAAACTCATTTGCACCACTGCTGTGC
CTTGGAATGCTAGTTGGAGTAATAAATCTCTGGAACAGATTTGGAATCACACGACCTGGATGGAGTGGGA
CAGAGAAATTAACAATTACACAAGCTTAATACACTCCTTAATTGAAGAATCGCAAAACCAGCAAGAAAAG
AATGAACAAGAATTATTGGAATTAGATAAATGGGCAAGTTTGTGGAATTGGTTTAACATAACAAATTGGC
TGTGGTATATAAAATTATTCATAATGATAGTAGGAGGCTTGGTAGGTTTAAGAATAGTTTTTGCTGTACT
TTCTATAGTGAATAGAGTTAGGCAGGGATATTCACCATTATCGTTTCAGACCCACCTCCCAACCCCGAGG
GGACCCGACAGGCCCGAAGGAATAGAAGAAGAAGGTGGAGAGAGAGACAGAGACAGATCCATTCGATTAG
TGAACGGATCGGCACTGCGTGCGCCAATTCTGCAGACAAATGGCAGTATTCATCCACAATTTTAAAAGAA
AAGGGGGGATTGGGGGGTACAGTGCAGGGGAAAGAATAGTAGACATAATAGCAACAGACATACAAACTAA
AGAATTACAAAAACAAATTACAAAAATTCAAAATTTTCGGGTTTATTACAGGGACAGCAGAGATCCAGTT
TGGTTAATTAATGCAAAGATGGATAAAGTTTTAAACAGAGAGGAATCTTTGCAGCTAATGGACCTTCTAG
GTCTTGAAAGGAGTGGGAATTGGCTCCGGTGCCCGTCAGTGGGCAGAGCGCACATCGCCCACAGTCCCCG
AGAAGTTGGGGGGAGGGGTCGGCAATTGAACCGGTGCCTAGAGAAGGTGGCGCGGGGTAAACTGGGAAAG
TGATGTCGTGTACTGGCTCCGCCTTTTTCCCGAGGGTGGGGGAGAACCGTATATAAGTGCAGTAGTCGCC
GTGAACGTTCTTTTTCGCAACGGGTTTGCCGCCAGAACACAGGTAAGTGCCGTGTGTGGTTCCCGCGGGC
CTGGCCTCTTTACGGGTTATGGCCCTTGCGTGCCTTGAATTACTTCCACCTGGCTGCAGTACGTGATTCT
TGATCCCGAGCTTCGGGTTGGAAGTGGGTGGGAGAGTTCGAGGCCTTGCGCTTAAGGAGCCCCTTCGCCT
CGTGCTTGAGTTGAGGCCTGGCCTGGGCGCTGGGGCCGCCGCGTGCGAATCTGGTGGCACCTTCGCGCCT
GTCTCGCTGCTTTCGATAAGTCTCTAGCCATTTAAAATTTTTGATGACCTGCTGCGACGCTTTTTTTCTG
GCAAGATAGTCTTGTAAATGCGGGCCAAGATCTGCACACTGGTATTTCGGTTTTTGGGGCCGCGGGCGGC
GACGGGGCCCGTGCGTCCCAGCGCACATGTTCGGCGAGGCGGGGCCTGCGAGCGCGGCCACCGAGAATCG
GACGGGGGTAGTCTCAAGCTGGCCGGCCTGCTCTGGTGCCTGGCCTCGCGCCGCCGTGTATCGCCCCGCC
CTGGGCGGCAAGGCTGGCCCGGTCGGCACCAGTTGCGTGAGCGGAAAGATGGCCGCTTCCCGGCCCTGCT
GCAGGGAGCTCAAAATGAAGGACGCGGCGCTCGGGAGAGCGGGCGGGTGAGTCACCCACACAAAGGAAAA
GGGCCTTTCCGTCCTCAGCCGTCGCTTCATGTGACTCCACGGAGTACCGGGCGCCGTCCAGGCACCTCGA
TTAGTTCTCGAGCTTTTGGAGTACGTCGTCTTTAGGTTGGGGGGAGGGGTTTTATGCGATGGAGTTTCCC
CACACTGAGTGGGTGGAGACTGAAGTTAGGCCAGCTTGGCACTTGATGTAATTCTCCTTGGAATTTGCCC
TTTTTGAGTTTGGATCTTGGTTCATTCTCAAGCCTCAGACAGTGGTTCAAAGTTTTTTTCTTCCATTTCA
GGTGTCGTGACGTACGGCCACCATGGCTTCAAACTTTACTCAGTTCGTGCTCGTGGACAATGGTGGGACA
GGGGATGTGACAGTGGCTCCTTCTAATTTCGCTAATGGGGTGGCAGAGTGGATCAGCTCCAACTCACGGA
GCCAGGCCTACAAGGTGACATGCAGCGTCAGGCAGTCTAGTGCCCAGAAGAGAAAGTATACCATCAAGGT
GGAGGTCCCCAAAGTGGCTACCCAGACAGTGGGCGGAGTCGAACTGCCTGTCGCCGCTTGGAGGTCCTAC
CTGAACATGGAGCTCACTATCCCAATTTTCGCTACCAATTCTGACTGTGAACTCATCGTGAAGGCAATGC
AGGGGCTCCTCAAAGACGGTAATCCTATCCCTTCCGCCATCGCCGCTAACTCAGGTATCTACAGCGCTGG
AGGAGGTGGAAGCGGAGGAGGAGGAAGCGGAGGAGGAGGTAGCGGACCTAAGAAAAAGAGGAAGGTGGCG
GCCGCTGGATCCTCAGATGCTTTGTACTTTGATGACTGCATGCAGCTTTTGGCGCAGACATTCCCGTTTG
TAGATGACAATGAGTCGGGAGGTGGTTCGGGTGGCTCTGGATCAAGCCAGGACATTGAGCAAGTTTGGGA
GGAGCTATTATCCATTCCTGAGTTACAGTGTCTTAATATTGAAAATGACAAGCTGGTTGAGTCGGGAAGC
ATGTTCTCTGCTGACTTTCTAGACTCGGGAGATGAACTCCTGGACGTGCTTATTGAATCGGGAAGCATCT
TCAACATCGATTTCCTGGATGCTAGCGGCAGTGGAGAGGGCAGAGGAAGTCTGCTAACATGCGGTGACGT
CGAGGAGAATCCTGGCCCAGTGAGCAAGGGCGAGGAGCTGTTCACCGGGGTGGTGCCCATCCTGGTCGAG
CTGGACGGCGACGTAAACGGCCACAAGTTCAGCGTGTCCGGCGAGGGCGAGGGCGATGCCACCTACGGCA
AGCTGACCCTGAAGTTCATCTGCACCACCGGCAAGCTGCCCGTGCCCTGGCCCACCCTCGTGACCACCCT
GACCTACGGCGTGCAGTGCTTCAGCCGCTACCCCGACCACATGAAGCAGCACGACTTCTTCAAGTCCGCC
ATGCCCGAAGGCTACGTCCAGGAGCGCACCATCTTCTTCAAGGACGACGGCAACTACAAGACCCGCGCCG
AGGTGAAGTTCGAGGGCGACACCCTGGTGAACCGCATCGAGCTGAAGGGCATCGACTTCAAGGAGGACGG
CAACATCCTGGGGCACAAGCTGGAGTACAACTACAACAGCCACAACGTCTATATCATGGCCGACAAGCAG
AAGAACGGCATCAAGGTGAACTTCAAGATCCGCCACAACATCGAGGACGGCAGCGTGCAGCTCGCCGACC
ACTACCAGCAGAACACCCCCATCGGCGACGGCCCCGTGCTGCTGCCCGACAACCACTACCTGAGCACCCA
GTCCGCCCTGAGCAAAGACCCCAACGAGAAGCGCGATCACATGGTCCTGCTGGAGTTCGTGACCGCCGCC
GGGATCACTCTCGGCATGGACGAGCTGTACAAGTAAGAATTCGATATCAAGCTTATCGATAATCAACCTC
TGGATTACAAAATTTGTGAAAGATTGACTGGTATTCTTAACTATGTTGCTCCTTTTACGCTATGTGGATA
CGCTGCTTTAATGCCTTTGTATCATGCTATTGCTTCCCGTATGGCTTTCATTTTCTCCTCCTTGTATAAA
TCCTGGTTGCTGTCTCTTTATGAGGAGTTGTGGCCCGTTGTCAGGCAACGTGGCGTGGTGTGCACTGTGT
TTGCTGACGCAACCCCCACTGGTTGGGGCATTGCCACCACCTGTCAGCTCCTTTCCGGGACTTTCGCTTT
CCCCCTCCCTATTGCCACGGCGGAACTCATCGCCGCCTGCCTTGCCCGCTGCTGGACAGGGGCTCGGCTG
TTGGGCACTGACAATTCCGTGGTGTTGTCGGGGAAATCATCGTCCTTTCCTTGGCTGCTCGCCTGTGTTG
CCACCTGGATTCTGCGCGGGACGTCCTTCTGCTACGTCCCTTCGGCCCTCAATCCAGCGGACCTTCCTTC
CCGCGGCCTGCTGCCGGCTCTGCGGCCTCTTCCGCGTCTTCGCCTTCGCCCTCAGACGAGTCGGATCTCC
CTTTGGGCCGCCTCCCCGCATCGATACCGTCGACCTCGAGACCTAGAAAAACATGGAGCAATCACAAGTA
GCAATACAGCAGCTACCAATGCTGATTGTGCCTGGCTAGAAGCACAAGAGGAGGAGGAGGTGGGTTTTCC
AGTCACACCTCAGGTACCTTTAAGACCAATGACTTACAAGGCAGCTGTAGATCTTAGCCACTTTTTAAAA
GAAAAGGGGGGACTGGAAGGGCTAATTCACTCCCAACGAAGACAAGATATCCTTGATCTGTGGATCTACC
ACACACAAGGCTACTTCCCTGATTGGCAGAACTACACACCAGGGCCAGGGATCAGATATCCACTGACCTT
TGGATGGTGCTACAAGCTAGTACCAGTTGAGCAAGAGAAGGTAGAAGAAGCCAATGAAGGAGAGAACACC
CGCTTGTTACACCCTGTGAGCCTGCATGGGATGGATGACCCGGAGAGAGAAGTATTAGAGTGGAGGTTTG
ACAGCCGCCTAGCATTTCATCACATGGCCCGAGAGCTGCATCCGGACTGTACTGGGTCTCTCTGGTTAGA
CCAGATCTGAGCCTGGGAGCTCTCTGGCTAACTAGGGAACCCACTGCTTAAGCCTCAATAAAGCTTGCCT
TGAGTGCTTCAAGTAGTGTGTGCCCGTCTGTTGTGTGACTCTGGTAACTAGAGATCCCTCAGACCCTTTT
AGTCAGTGTGGAAAATCTCTAGCAGGGCCCGTTTAAACCCGCTGATCAGCCTCGACTGTGCCTTCTAGTT
GCCAGCCATCTGTTGTTTGCCCCTCCCCCGTGCCTTCCTTGACCCTGGAAGGTGCCACTCCCACTGTCCT
TTCCTAATAAAATGAGGAAATTGCATCGCATTGTCTGAGTAGGTGTCATTCTATTCTGGGGGGTGGGGTG
GGGCAGGACAGCAAGGGGGAGGATTGGGAAGACAATAGCAGGCATGCTGGGGATGCGGTGGGCTCTATGG
CTTCTGAGGCGGAAAGAACCAGCTGGGGCTCTAGGGGGTATCCCC
[124 nt withheld, positions 7046-7169]
C
[91 nt withheld, positions 7171-7261]
A
[49 nt withheld, positions 7263-7311]
CCTTTGACGTTGGAGTCCACGTTCTTT
[37 nt withheld, positions 7339-7375]
ACCCTATCTCGGTCTATTCTTTTGATTTATAAGGGATTTTGCCGATTTCGGCCTATTGGTTAAAAAATGA
GCTGATTTAACAAAAATTTAACGCGAATTAATTCTGTGGAATGTGTGTCAGTTAGGGTGTGGAAAGTCCC
CAGGCTCCCCAGCAGGCAGAAGTATGCAAAGCATGCATCTCAATTAGTCAGCAACCAGGTGTGGAAAGTC
CCCAGGCTCCCCAGCAGGCAGAAGTATGCAAAGCATGCATCTCAATTAGTCAGCAACCATAGTCCCGCCC
CTAACTCCGCCCATCCCGCCCCTAACTCCGCCCAGTTCCGCCCATTCTCCGCCCCATGGCTGACTAATTT
TTTTTATTTATGCAGAGGCCGAGGCCGCCTCTGCCTCTGAGCTATTCCAGAAGTAGTGAGGAGGCTTTTT
TGGAGGCCTAGGCTTTTGCAAAAAGCTCCCGGGAGCTTGTATATCCATTTTCGGATCTGATCAGCACGTG
TTGACAATTAATCATCGGCATAGTATATCGGCATAGTATAATACGACAAGGTGAGGAACTAAACCATGGC
CAAGTTGACCAGTGCCGTTCCGGTGCTCACCGCGCGCGACGTCGCCGGAGCGGTCGAGTTCTGGACCGAC
CGGCTCGGGTTCTCCCGGGACTTCGTGGAGGACGACTTCGCCGGTGTGGTCCGGGACGACGTGACCCTGT
TCATCAGCGCGGTCCAGGACCAGGTGGTGCCGGACAACACCCTGGCCTGGGTGTGGGTGCGCGGCCTGGA
CGAGCTGTACGCCGAGTGGTCGGAGGTCGTGTCCACGAACTTCCGGGACGCCTCCGGGCCGGCCATGACC
GAGATCGGCGAGCAGCCGTGGGGGCGGGAGTTCGCCCTGCGCGACCCGGCCGGCAACTGCGTGCACTTCG
TGGCCGAGGAGCAGGACTGACACGTGCTACGAGATTTCGATTCCACCGCCGCCTTCTATGAAAGGTTGGG
CTTCGGAATCGTTTTCCGGGACGCCGGCTGGATGATCCTCCAGCGCGGGGATCTCATGCTGGAGTTCTTC
GCCCACCCCAACTTGTTTATTGCAGCTTATAATGGTTACAAATAAAGCAATAGCATCACAAATTTCACAA
ATAAAGCATTTTTTTCACTGCATTCTAGTTGTGGTTTGTCCAAACTCATCAATGTATCTTATCATGTCTG
TATACCGTCGACCTCTAGCTAGAGCTTGGCGTAATCATGGTCATAGCTGTTTCCTGTGTGAAATTGTTAT
CCGCTCACAATTCCACACAACATACGAGCCGGAAGCATAAAGTGTAAAGCCTGGGGTGCCTAATGAGTGA
GCTAACTCACATTAATTGCGTTGCGCTCACTGCCCGCTTTCCAGTCGGGAAACCTGTCGTGCCAGCTGCA
TTAATGAATCGGCCAACGCGCGGGGAGAGGCGGTTTGCGTATTGGGCGCTCTTCCGCTTCCTCGCTCACT
GACTCGCTGCGCTCGGTCGTTCGGCTGCGGCGAGCGGTATCAGCTCACTCAAAGGCGGTAATACGGTTAT
CCACAGAATCAGGGGATAACGCAGGAAAGAACATGTGAGCAAAAGGCCAGCAAAAGGCCAGGAACCGTAA
AAAGGCCGCGTTGCTGGCGTTTTTCCATAGGCTCCGCCCCCCTGACGAGCATCACAAAAATCGACGCTCA
AGTCAGAGGTGGCGAAACCCGACAGGACTATAAAGATACCAGGCGTTTCCCCCTGGAAGCTCCCTCGTGC
GCTCTCCTGTTCCGACCCTGCCGCTTACCGGATACCTGTCCGCCTTTCTCCCTTCGGGAAGCGTGGCGCT
TTCTCATAGCTCACGCTGTAGGTATCTCAGTTCGGTGTAGGTCGTTCGCTCCAAGCTGGGCTGTGTGCAC
GAACCCCCCGTTCAGCCCGACCGCTGCGCCTTATCCGGTAACTATCGTCTTGAGTCCAACCCGGTAAGAC
ACGACTTATCGCCACTGGCAGCAGCCACTGGTAACAGGATTAGCAGAGCGAGGTATGTAGGCGGTGCTAC
AGAGTTCTTGAAGTGGTGGCCTAACTACGGCTACACTAGAAGAACAGTATTTGGTATCTGCGCTCTGCTG
AAGCCAGTTACCTTCGGAAAAAGAGTTGGTAGCTCTTGATCCGGCAAACAAACCACCGCTGGTAGCGGTG
GTTTTTTTGTTTGCAAGCAGCAGATTACGCGCAGAAAAAAAGGATCTCAAGAAGATCCTTTGATCTTTTC
TACGGGGTCTGACGCTCAGTGGAACGAAAACTCACGTTAAGGGATTTTGGTCATGAGATTATCAAAAAGG
ATCTTCACCTAGATCCTTTTAAATTAAAAATGAAGTTTTAAATCAATCTAAAGTATATATGAGTAAACTT
GGTCTGACAGTTACCAATGCTTAATCAGTGAGGCACCTATCTCAGCGATCTGTCTATTTCGTTCATCCAT
AGTTGCCTGACTCCCCGTCGTGTAGATAACTACGATACGGGAGGGCTTACCATCTGGCCCCAGTGCTGCA
ATGATACCGCGAGACCCACGCTCACCGGCTCCAGATTTATCAGCAATAAACCAGCCAGCCGGAAGGGCCG
AGCGCAGAAGTGGTCCTGCAACTTTATCCGCCTCCATCCAGTCTATTAATTGTTGCCGGGAAGCTAGAGT
AAGTAGTTCGCCAGTTAATAGTTTGCGCAACGTTGTTGCCATTGCTACAGGCATCGTGGTGTCACGCTCG
TCGTTTGGTATGGCTTCATTCAGCTCCGGTTCCCAACGATCAAGGCGAGTTACATGATCCCCCATGTTGT
GCAAAAAAGCGGTTAGCTCCTTCGGTCCTCCGATCGTTGTCAGAAGTAAGTTGGCCGCAGTGTTATCACT
CATGGTTATGGCAGCACTGCATAATTCTCTTACTGTCATGCCATCCGTAAGATGCTTTTCTGTGACTGGT
GAGTACTCAACCAAGTCATTCTGAGAATAGTGTATGCGGCGACCGAGTTGCTCTTGCCCGGCGTCAATAC
GGGATAATACCGCGCCACATAGCAGAACTTTAAAAGTGCTCATCATTGGAAAACGTTCTTCGGGGCGAAA
ACTCTCAAGGATCTTACCGCTGTTGAGATCCAGTTCGATGTAACCCACTCGTGCACCCAACTGATCTTCA
GCATCTTTTACTTTCACCAGCGTTTCTGGGTGAGCAAAAACAGGAAGGCAAAATGCCGCAAAAAAGGGAA
TAAGGGCGACACGGAAATGTTGAATACTCATACTCTTCCTTTTTCAATATTATTGAAGCATTTATCAGGG
TTATTGTCTCATGAGCGGATACATATTTGAATGTATTTAGAAAAATAAACAAATAGGGGTTCCGCGCACA
TTTCCCCGAAAAGTGCCACCTGAC
